>Addgene plasmid #205097 | pAAV-hSyn-LMO7 (mNeonGreen-eKL9h-VChR1) | addgene full sequence | sequence record 406217 | Addgene NGS Result
ATGTCCTGCAGGCAGCTGCGCGCTCGCTCGCTCACTGAGGCCGCCCGGGCGTCGGGCGACCTTTGGTCGC
CCGGCCTCAGTGAGCGAGCGAGCGCGCAGAGAGGGAGTGGCCAACTCCATCACTAGGGGTTCCTGCGGCC
GCACGCGTGTGTCTAGACTGCAGAGGGCCCTGCGTATGAGTGCAAGTGGGTTTTAGGACCAGGATGAGGC
GGGGTGGGGGTGCCTACCTGACGACCGACCCCGACCCACTGGACAAGCACCCAACCCCCATTCCCCAAAT
TGCGCATCCCCTATCAGAGAGGGGGAGGGGAAACAGGATGCGGCGAGGCGCGTGCGCACTGCCAGCTTCA
GCACCGCGGACAGTGCCTTCGCCCCCGCCTGGCGGCGCGCGCCACCGCCGCCTCAGCACTGAAGGCGCGC
TGACGTCACTCGCCGGTCCCCCGCAAACTCCCCTTCCCGGCCACCTTGGTCGCGTCCGCGCCGCCGCCGG
CCCAGCCGGACCGCACCACGCGAGGCGCGAGATAGGGGGGCACGGGCGCGACCATCTGCGCTGCGGCGCC
GGCGACTCAGCGCTGCCTCAGTCTGCGGTGGGCAGCGGAGGAGTCGTGTCGTGCCTGAGAGCGCAGTCGA
GAAGGTACCATGGGAGTCAAAGTTCTGTTTGCCCTGATCTGCATCGCTGTGGCCGAGGCCGTGTCTAAAG
GAGAGGAGGATAATATGGCTAGTCTGCCCGCTACTCACGAGCTGCACATTTTTGGGAGCATCAACGGGGT
GGATTTTGACATGGTGGGCCAGGGCACAGGCAACCCTAATGATGGCTACGAGGAGCTGAATCTGAAGTCC
ACCAAGGGCGACCTGCAGTTTTCTCCTTGGATCCTGGTGCCACACATCGGCTATGGCTTCCACCAGTATC
TGCCCTACCCTGACGGCATGTCTCCATTTCAGGCCGCCATGGTGGATGGCAGCGGCTACCAGGTGCACCG
GACCATGCAGTTCGAGGACGGCGCCAGCCTGACAGTGAACTACAGATATACCTACGAGGGCTCCCACATC
AAGGGCGAGGCCCAGGTGAAGGGCACAGGCTTTCCAGCCGATGGCCCCGTGATGACAAACAGCCTGACCG
CCGCCGACTGGTGCAGATCCAAGAAGACCTACCCCAATGATAAGACAATCATCTCTACCTTCAAGTGGAG
CTATACCACAGGCAACGGCAAGCGGTACAGATCTACAGCCAGGACCACATATACCTTTGCCAAGCCAATG
GCCGCCAACTATCTGAAGAATCAGCCCATGTACGTGTTCCGCAAGACAGAGCTGAAGCACAGCAAGACCG
AGCTGAACTTCAAGGAGTGGCAGAAGGCCTTCACAGGCTTTGAGGACTTCGTGGGCGATTGGGAGCAGAC
CGCCGCCTATAACCTGGATCAGGTGCTGGAGCAGGGAGGCGTGAGCTCCGTGCTGCAGACACTGGCCGTG
TCCGTGACCCCTATCCAGAGGATCGTGCGCTCTGGCGAGAATGGCCTGAAGATCGACATCCACGTGATCA
TCCCATACGAGGGCCTGTCCGCCGATCAGATGGCCCACATCGAGGAGGTGTTTAAGGTGGTGTACCCCGT
GGACGATCACCACTTCAAAGTGATCATGGAGTATGGCACCCTGGTCATCGACGGAGTGACCCCAAACATG
CTGAATTATTTTGGCCGGCCTTACGAGGGCATCGCCGTGTTCGATGGCAAGAAGATCACCGTGACAGGCA
CCCTGTGGAACGGCAATAAGATCATCGACGAGCGGCTGATCACCCCTGATGGCTCTATGCTGTTCAGAGT
GACCATCAACGGCGTGAGCGGCTGGCGGCTGTTCGAGAAGATTTCAAACGGCGACCCACTAGTCCAGTGT
GGTGGAATTGCCGGATCCGCCACCATGGATTACCCTGTTGCTAGAAGCCTCATAGTTCGCTACCCAACCG
ACCTCGGAAACGGCACCGTCTGCATGCCAAGAGGACAGTGTTACTGTGAAGGTTGGCTTCGGAGTCGCGG
CACTTCCATTGAAAAGACAATAGCAATTACTCTTCAGTGGGTAGTCTTTGCTTTGTCAGTGGCTTGCCTG
GGGTGGTATGCGTATCAAGCGTGGCGAGCTACCTGCGGATGGGAGGAGGTTTACGTAGCCTTGATAGAAA
TGATGAAAAGCATCATCGAGGCCTTCCACGAGTTCGACAGCCCTGCAACACTGTGGCTGTCTTCAGGGAA
CGGCGTAGTTTGGATGCGGTATGGCGAATGGCTCCTCACCTGCCCGGTCCTTCTGATCCATCTGAGCAAC
CTCACAGGCCTGAAGGACGATTATAGCAAAAGGACTATGGGCCTGTTGGTTTCTGATGTGGGATGCATCG
TGTGGGGCGCAACCAGCGCCATGTGTACGGGGTGGACGAAGATCCTGTTCTTCCTCATCTCATTGAGCTA
TGGTATGTATACCTATTTTCATGCTGCTAAAGTTTATATCGAAGCATTCCACACAGTTCCAAAAGGGATT
TGTCGAGAACTGGTCCGAGTGATGGCCTGGACATTCTTTGTGGCTTGGGGAATGTTTCCAGTCCTGTTTC
TGCTGGGCACGGAAGGATTCGGTCATATCAGCCCTTATGGATCTGCCATTGGGCACTCCATCCTCGACCT
GATTGCAAAGAACATGTGGGGTGTGCTGGGGAATTACCTGCGCGTCAAAATCCACGAGCACATCCTGTTG
TATGGCGACATCAGAAAGAAGCAGAAAATTACGATCGCCGGCCAAGAGATGGAGGTTGAGACACTGGTGG
CTGAAGAGGAGGACGCGGCCGCCTAACATATGGAATTCCCACGCGTACCGGTCATCATCACCATCACCAT
TGAGTTTAATTCGATATCAAGCTTATCGATAATCAACCTCTGGATTACAAAATTTGTGAAAGATTGACTG
GTATTCTTAACTATGTTGCTCCTTTTACGCTATGTGGATACGCTGCTTTAATGCCTTTGTATCATGCTAT
TGCTTCCCGTATGGCTTTCATTTTCTCCTCCTTGTATAAATCCTGGTTGCTGTCTCTTTATGAGGAGTTG
TGGCCCGTTGTCAGGCAACGTGGCGTGGTGTGCACTGTGTTTGCTGACGCAACCCCCACTGGTTGGGGCA
TTGCCACCACCTGTCAGCTCCTTTCCGGGACTTTCGCTTTCCCCCTCCCTATTGCCACGGCGGAACTCAT
CGCCGCCTGCCTTGCCCGCTGCTGGACAGGGGCTCGGCTGTTGGGCACTGACAATTCCGTGGTGTTGTCG
GGGAAATCATCGTCCTTTCCTTGGCTGCTCGCCTATGTTGCCACCTGGATTCTGCGCGGGACGTCCTTCT
GCTACGTCCCTTCGGCCCTCAATCCAGCGGACCTTCCTTCCCGCGGCCTGCTGCCGGCTCTGCGGCCTCT
TCCGCGTCTTCGCCTTCGCCCTCAGACGAGTCGGATCTCCCTTTGGGCCGCCTCCCCGCATCGATACCGA
GCGCTGCTCGAGAGATCTACGGGTGGCATCCCTGTGACCCCTCCCCAGTGCCTCTCCTGGCCCTGGAAGT
TGCCACTCCAGTGCCCACCAGCCTTGTCCTAATAAAATTAAGTTGCATCATTTTGTCTGACTAGGTGTCC
TTCTATAATATTATGGGGTGGAGGGGGGTGGTATGGAGCAAGGGGCAAGTTGGGAAGACAACCTGTAGGG
CCTGCGGGGTCTATTGGGAACCAAGCTGGAGTGCAGTGGCACAATCTTGGCTCACTGCAATCTCCGCCTC
CTGGGTTCAAGCGATTCTCCTGCCTCAGCCTCCCGAGTTGTTGGGATTCCAGGCATGCATGACCAGGCTC
AGCTAATTTTTGTTTTTTTGGTAGAGACGGGGTTTCACCATATTGGCCAGGCTGGTCTCCAACTCCTAAT
CTCAGGTGATCTACCCACCTTGGCCTCCCAAATTGCTGGGATTACAGGCGTGAACCACTGCTCCCTTCCC
TGTCCTTCTGATTTTGTAGGTAACCACGTGCGGACCGAGCGGCCGCAGGAACCCCTAGTGATGGAGTTGG
CCACTCCCTCTCTGCGCGCTCGCTCGCTCACTGAGGCCGGGCGACCAAAGGTCGCCCGACGCCCGGGCTT
TGCCCGGGCGGCCTCAGTGAGCGAGCGAGCGCGCAGCTGCCTGCAGGGGCGCCTGATGCGGTATTTTCTC
CTTACGCATCTGTGCGGTATTTCACACCGCATA
[95 nt withheld, positions 4234-4328]
T
[46 nt withheld, positions 4330-4375]
C
[141 nt withheld, positions 4377-4517]
CCTTTGACGTTGGAGTCCACGTTCTTT
[37 nt withheld, positions 4545-4581]
ACTCTATCTCGGGCTATTCTTTTGATTTATAAGGGATTTTGCCGATTTCGGTCTATTGGTTAAAAAATGA
GCTGATTTAACAAAAATTTAACGCGAATTTTAACAAAATATTAACGTTTACAATTTTATGGTGCACTCTC
AGTACAATCTGCTCTGATGCCGCATAGTTAAGCCAGCCCCGACACCCGCCAACACCCGCTGACGCGCCCT
GACGGGCTTGTCTGCTCCCGGCATCCGCTTACAGACAAGCTGTGACCGTCTCCGGGAGCTGCATGTGTCA
GAGGTTTTCACCGTCATCACCGAAACGCGCGAGACGAAAGGGCCTCGTGATACGCCTATTTTTATAGGTT
AATGTCATGATAATAATGGTTTCTTAGACGTCAGGTGGCACTTTTCGGGGAAATGTGCGCGGAACCCCTA
TTTGTTTATTTTTCTAAATACATTCAAATATGTATCCGCTCATGAGACAATAACCCTGATAAATGCTTCA
ATAATATTGAAAAAGGAAGAGTATGAGTATTCAACATTTCCGTGTCGCCCTTATTCCCTTTTTTGCGGCA
TTTTGCCTTCCTGTTTTTGCTCACCCAGAAACGCTGGTGAAAGTAAAAGATGCTGAAGATCAGTTGGGTG
CACGAGTGGGTTACATCGAACTGGATCTCAACAGCGGTAAGATCCTTGAGAGTTTTCGCCCCGAAGAACG
TTTTCCAATGATGAGCACTTTTAAAGTTCTGCTATGTGGCGCGGTATTATCCCGTATTGACGCCGGGCAA
GAGCAACTCGGTCGCCGCATACACTATTCTCAGAATGACTTGGTTGAGTACTCACCAGTCACAGAAAAGC
ATCTTACGGATGGCATGACAGTAAGAGAATTATGCAGTGCTGCCATAACCATGAGTGATAACACTGCGGC
CAACTTACTTCTGACAACGATCGGAGGACCGAAGGAGCTAACCGCTTTTTTGCACAACATGGGGGATCAT
GTAACTCGCCTTGATCGTTGGGAACCGGAGCTGAATGAAGCCATACCAAACGACGAGCGTGACACCACGA
TGCCTGTAGCAATGGCAACAACGTTGCGCAAACTATTAACTGGCGAACTACTTACTCTAGCTTCCCGGCA
ACAATTAATAGACTGGATGGAGGCGGATAAAGTTGCAGGACCACTTCTGCGCTCGGCCCTTCCGGCTGGC
TGGTTTATTGCTGATAAATCTGGAGCCGGTGAGCGTGGGTCTCGCGGTATCATTGCAGCACTGGGGCCAG
ATGGTAAGCCCTCCCGTATCGTAGTTATCTACACGACGGGGAGTCAGGCAACTATGGATGAACGAAATAG
ACAGATCGCTGAGATAGGTGCCTCACTGATTAAGCATTGGTAACTGTCAGACCAAGTTTACTCATATATA
CTTTAGATTGATTTAAAACTTCATTTTTAATTTAAAAGGATCTAGGTGAAGATCCTTTTTGATAATCTCA
TGACCAAAATCCCTTAACGTGAGTTTTCGTTCCACTGAGCGTCAGACCCCGTAGAAAAGATCAAAGGATC
TTCTTGAGATCCTTTTTTTCTGCGCGTAATCTGCTGCTTGCAAACAAAAAAACCACCGCTACCAGCGGTG
GTTTGTTTGCCGGATCAAGAGCTACCAACTCTTTTTCCGAAGGTAACTGGCTTCAGCAGAGCGCAGATAC
CAAATACTGTTCTTCTAGTGTAGCCGTAGTTAGGCCACCACTTCAAGAACTCTGTAGCACCGCCTACATA
CCTCGCTCTGCTAATCCTGTTACCAGTGGCTGCTGCCAGTGGCGATAAGTCGTGTCTTACCGGGTTGGAC
TCAAGACGATAGTTACCGGATAAGGCGCAGCGGTCGGGCTGAACGGGGGGTTCGTGCACACAGCCCAGCT
TGGAGCGAACGACCTACACCGAACTGAGATACCTACAGCGTGAGCTATGAGAAAGCGCCACGCTTCCCGA
AGGGAGAAAGGCGGACAGGTATCCGGTAAGCGGCAGGGTCGGAACAGGAGAGCGCACGAGGGAGCTTCCA
GGGGGAAACGCCTGGTATCTTTATAGTCCTGTCGGGTTTCGCCACCTCTGACTTGAGCGTCGATTTTTGT
GATGCTCGTCAGGGGGGCGGAGCCTATGGAAAAACGCCAGCAACGCGGCCTTTTTACGGTTCCTGGCCTT
TTGCTGGCCTTTTGCTCAC
Features (pLannotate 1.2.2; 17 found; start..end, strand, type, name):
     16..43      +  repeat_region  AAV2 ITR (fragment): inverted terminal repeat of adeno-associated virus serotype 2 inverted
     72..99      +  repeat_region  AAV2 ITR (fragment): inverted terminal repeat of adeno-associated virus serotype 2 inverted
    179..626     +  promoter       hSyn promoter: human synapsin I promoter; confers neuron-specific expression (Kügler et al., 2003)
    640..690     +  CDS            hGLuc (fragment): secreted Gaussia luciferase human codon-optimized
    691..1365    +  CDS            mNeonGreen: mNeonGreen is a basic (constitutively fluorescent) green/yellow fluorescent protein published in 2013, derived from Branchiostoma lanceolatum. It is reported to be a very rapidly-maturing monomer with moderate acid sensitivity.
   1351..1863    +  CDS            LUCI_OPLGR (fragment): Experimental evidence at protein level: Swiss-Prot protein existence level 1. Catalytic subunit of oplophorus-luciferin 2-monooxygenase. Oxidoreductase that converts coelenterazine (the oplophorus luciferin) to coelenteramide under emission of blue light with a maximum at 454 nm. Is also active with bisdeoxycoelenterazine. From Oplophorus gracilirostris (Luminous shrimp).
   2878..2901    +  misc_feature   MCS (fragment): pBluescript multiple cloning site
   2901..3489    +  misc_feature   WPRE: woodchuck hepatitis virus posttranscriptional regulatory element
   3521..3997    +  polyA_signal   hGH poly(A) signal: human growth hormone polyadenylation signal
   4037..4177    +  repeat_region  AAV2 ITR: inverted terminal repeat of adeno-associated virus serotype 2 inverted
   4182..4233    -  misc_feature   bom (fragment): basis of mobility region from pBR322
   4252..4707    +  rep_origin     f1 ori (sequence partly withheld): f1 bacteriophage origin of replication; arrow indicates direction of (+) strand synthesis
   4708..4757    -  misc_feature   bom (fragment): basis of mobility region from pBR322
   4859..4894    -  CDS            rop (fragment): Rop protein, which maintains plasmids at low copy number; rop
   4989..5093    +  promoter       AmpR promoter: bla
   5094..5954    +  CDS            AmpR: β-lactamase; bla; confers resistance to ampicillin, carbenicillin, and related antibiotics
   6125..6713    +  rep_origin     ori: high-copy-number ColE1/pMB1/pBR322/pUC origin of replication
