[The description below was written by a language model from this plasmid's Addgene catalogue record and pLannotate feature annotations shown in this document.]
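Description:
pAAV-hSyn-LMO7 (mNeonGreen-eKL9h-VChR1) is an AAV transfer plasmid of about 6.8 kb, built on a pAAV backbone, for neuronal expression of the luminopsin LMO7. It is propagated in bacteria through a ColE1/pUC-type origin with ampicillin selection (AmpR under its own bla promoter) and also carries an f1 origin. The catalogue lists it as low copy and grown in a recombination-deficient strain, which is common for ITR-containing plasmids. In the sequenced record, the downstream AAV2 ITR is annotated as complete, whereas the upstream ITR is detected only as two short fragments. This may reflect the difficulty of sequencing or annotating these repeats rather than a real truncation.

Between the ITRs, the human synapsin I promoter drives neuron-specific expression of a single synthetic fusion protein. The open reading frame begins with a short segment matching the start of Gaussia luciferase, most likely its secretion signal, although the record does not state its role. This is followed by mNeonGreen and then eKL9h, which the catalogue calls an eKaz luciferase and which is annotated by homology to the coelenterazine-oxidising catalytic subunit of Oplophorus luciferase. The Volvox channelrhodopsin-1 portion is not annotated in the feature table but presumably occupies the unannotated stretch between the luciferase and the WPRE. A WPRE and an hGH polyadenylation signal complete the cassette.

In this design, luciferase emission is transferred by FRET to mNeonGreen, and the shifted light activates the tethered channelrhodopsin. Neurons can therefore be driven chemically by supplying luciferin or optically with external light, which is the basis of bioluminescent optogenetics.
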