Addgene plasmid #205097: pAAV-hSyn-LMO7 (mNeonGreen-eKL9h-VChR1)
Purpose: fusion protein of mNeonGreen, eKL9h, and Volvox channelrhodopsin-1 (luminopsin LMO7) for bioluminescent optogenetics
Depositing lab: Ute Hochgeschwender. Depositing organization: Central Michigan University. Publication: Efficient opto- and chemogenetic control in a single molecule driven by FRET-modified bioluminescence. Björefeldt A, Murphy J, Crespo EL, Lambert GG, Prakash M, Ikefuama EC, Friedman N, Brown TM, Lipscombe D, Moore CI, Hochgeschwender U, Shaner NC. Neurophotonics. 2024 Apr;11(2):021005. doi: 10.1117/1.NPh.11.2.021005. Epub 2024 Mar 6. PubMed 38450294.
Backbone
  Vector backbone: pAAV
  Backbone size w/o insert (bp): 4615
  Total vector size (bp): 6799
  Vector type: AAV
Growth in bacteria
  Bacterial resistance: Ampicillin, 100 μg/mL
  Growth temperature: 37°C
  Growth strain: NEB Stable
  Copy number: Low Copy
Gene/Insert 1
  Gene/Insert name: mNeonGreen, eKaz luciferase, Volvox Channelrhodopsin 1 (alt name: mNeonGreen-eKL9h-VChR1)
  Species: Synthetic
  Promoter: hSyn
  Insert size (bp): 678
  Cloning method: Unknown
  Sequencing primers: 5′ n/a
Gene/Insert 2
  Gene/Insert name: eKaz luciferase (alt name: eKL9h)
  Species: Synthetic
  Insert size (bp): 501
Gene/Insert 3
  Gene/Insert name: Volvox Channelrhodopsin 1 (alt name: VChR1)
  Species: Synthetic
  Insert size (bp): 895
Terms and licenses: Academic/Nonprofit Terms; Industry Terms: Not Available to Industry
Depositor comments: Please visit https://doi.org/10.1101/2023.06.26.545546 for bioRxiv preprint.
How to cite: pAAV-hSyn-LMO7 (mNeonGreen-eKL9h-VChR1) was a gift from Ute Hochgeschwender (Addgene plasmid # 205097 ; http://n2t.net/addgene:205097 ; RRID:Addgene_205097)
